Addgene plasmid #138409: pMXs_FLAG-MCART1W283A
Purpose: Express FLAG-tagged MCART1W283A in mammalian cells
Depositing lab: David Sabatini. Depositing organization: Whitehead Institute for Biomedical Research. Publication: MCART1/SLC25A51 is required for mitochondrial NAD transport. Kory N, Uit de Bos J, van der Rijt S, Jankovic N, Gura M, Arp N, Pena IA, Prakash G, Chan SH, Kunchok T, Lewis CA, Sabatini DM. Sci Adv. 2020 Oct 21;6(43):eabe5310. doi: 10.1126/sciadv.abe5310. Print 2020 Oct. PubMed 33087354.
Backbone
  Vector backbone: pMXs
  Backbone manufacturer: Cell Biolabs, Inc.
  Backbone size w/o insert (bp): 5600
  Vector type: Mammalian Expression, Retroviral
  Selectable markers: Blasticidin
Growth in bacteria
  Bacterial resistance: Ampicillin, 100 μg/mL
  Growth temperature: 30°C
  Growth strain: NEB Stable
  Copy number: High Copy
Gene/Insert
  Gene/Insert name: SLC25A51
  Species: H. sapiens (human)
  Mutation: codon-optimized for expression in human cells, W283 mutated to A
  Entrez Gene: SLC25A51 (a.k.a. CG7943, MCART1)
  Tag / fusion protein: 3xFLAG (N terminal on backbone)
  Cloning method: Restriction Enzyme; 5′ cloning site EcoRI (not destroyed); 3′ cloning site NotI (not destroyed)
  Sequencing primers: 5′ GTGGACCATCCTCTAG; 3′ GACGGCAATATGGTG
Terms and licenses: Academic/Nonprofit Terms; Industry Terms: Not Available to Industry
How to cite: pMXs_FLAG-MCART1W283A was a gift from David Sabatini (Addgene plasmid # 138409 ; http://n2t.net/addgene:138409 ; RRID:Addgene_138409)
