[The description below was written by a language model from this plasmid's Addgene catalogue record and pLannotate feature annotations shown in this document.]
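Description:
pMXs_FLAG-MCART1W283A is a Moloney murine leukemia virus-based retroviral expression vector built on the pMXs backbone, designed to deliver and stably express an N-terminally 3xFLAG-tagged point mutant of human SLC25A51 (also called MCART1) in mammalian cells. In bacteria it is maintained through a high-copy ColE1/pUC-type origin and selected with ampicillin via the β-lactamase gene and its native promoter.

The retroviral cassette is flanked by MMLV long terminal repeats. Downstream of the 5′ LTR lie the MMLV packaging signal, a short MESV Ψ fragment, a truncated gag lacking its start codon, and a pol region containing the splice acceptor; together these elements allow the transcript to be packaged into virions when the viral proteins are supplied in trans. No separate internal promoter is annotated, so expression presumably runs from the 5′ LTR. The coding region starts with the FLAG epitope. The annotation software detects only a FLAG fragment followed by a short hit labelled as a fluorescent protein fragment, which is most likely a spurious match within the 3xFLAG/linker region rather than a real reporter. The tag is followed by the SLC25A51 open reading frame, cloned between EcoRI and NotI sites, codon-optimized for human cells and carrying a tryptophan-to-alanine substitution at residue 283. An EMCV IRES then drives translation of blasticidin S deaminase from the same transcript, linking blasticidin resistance to transgene expression in transduced cells.

The associated publication concerns the requirement for MCART1/SLC25A51 in mitochondrial NAD transport, so this construct probably serves as a mutant for comparison with the wild-type carrier, although the record does not state the functional effect of W283A.
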