Features (pLannotate 1.2.2; 16 found; start..end, strand, type, name):
     22..615     +  LTR            LTR: long terminal repeat from Moloney murine leukemia virus
    678..877     +  misc_feature   MMLV Ψ: packaging signal of Moloney murine leukemia virus (MMLV)
    929..1017    +  misc_feature   MESV Ψ (fragment): packaging signal of murine embryonic stem cell virus
   1094..1510    +  CDS            gag (truncated): truncated Moloney murine leukemia virus (MMLV) gag gene lacking the start codon
   1520..1894    +  misc_feature   pol region: Moloney murine leukemia virus (MMLV) pol region containing the splice acceptor site
   1977..1997    +  CDS            FLAG (fragment): FLAG® epitope tag, followed by an enterokinase cleavage site
   1998..2025    +  CDS            TDsmURFP (fragment): monomeric tandem dimer of a small ultra-red fluorescent protein derived from a cyanobacterial phycobiliprotein (Rodriguez et al., 2016)
   2031..2921    +  CDS            SLC25A51: S2551_HUMAN - Also known as MCART1 From Homo sapiens (Human).
   3048..3510    +  misc_feature   IRES: internal ribosome entry site (IRES) of the encephalomyocarditis virus (EMCV)
   3530..3919    +  CDS            BSD: blasticidin S deaminase; Aspergillus terreus BSD; confers resistance to blasticidin
   3968..4089    +  LTR            3' LTR (ΔU3) (fragment): self-inactivating 3' long terminal repeat (LTR) from Moloney murine leukemia virus
   4090..4559    +  LTR            LTR: long terminal repeat from Moloney murine leukemia virus
   4625..4677    -  CDS            lacI (fragment): lac repressor; lacI; The lac repressor binds to the lac operator to inhibit transcription in E. coli. This inhibition can be relieved by adding lactose or isopropyl-β-D-thiogalactopyranoside (IPTG).
   4860..5448    -  rep_origin     ori: high-copy-number ColE1/pMB1/pBR322/pUC origin of replication
   5612..6472    -  CDS            AmpR: β-lactamase; bla; confers resistance to ampicillin, carbenicillin, and related antibiotics
   6473..6577    -  promoter       AmpR promoter: bla
>Addgene plasmid #138409 | pMXs_FLAG-MCART1W283A | addgene full sequence | sequence record 274431 | Addgene NGS Result
CCCGAAAAGTGCCACCTGCATAATGAAAGACCCCACCTGTAGGTTTGGCAAGCTAGCTTAAGTAACGCCA
TTTTGCAAGGCATGGAAAAATACATAACTGAGAATAGAAAAGTTCAGATCAAGGTCAGGAACAGATGGAA
CAGCTGAATATGGGCCAAACAGGATATCTGTGGTAAGCAGTTCCTGCCCCGGCTCAGGGCCAAGAACAGA
TGGAACAGCTGAATATGGGCCAAACAGGATATCTGTGGTAAGCAGTTCCTGCCCCGGCTCAGGGCCAAGA
ACAGATGGTCCCCAGATGCGGTCCAGCCCTCAGCAGTTTCTAGAGAACCATCAGATGTTTCCAGGGTGCC
CCAAGGACCTGAAATGACCCTGTGCCTTATTTGAACTAACCAATCAGTTCGCTTCTCGCTTCTGTTCGCG
CGCTTCTGCTCCCCGAGCTCAATAAAAGAGCCCACAACCCCTCACTCGGCGCGCCAGTCCTCCGATTGAC
TGAGTCGCCCGGGTACCCGTGTATCCAATAAACCCTCTTGCAGTTGCATCCGACTTGTGGTCTCGCTGTT
CCTTGGGAGGGTCTCCTCTGAGTGATTGACTACCCGTCAGCGGGGGTCTTTCATTTGGGGGCTCGTCCGG
GATCGGGAGACCCCTGCCCAGGGACCACCGACCCACCACCGGGAGGTAAGCTGGCCAGCAACTTATCTGT
GTCTGTCCGATTGTCTAGTGTCTATGACTGATTTTATGCGCCTGCGTCGGTACTAGTTAGCTAACTAGCT
CTGTATCTGGCGGACCCGTGGTGGAACTGACGAGTTCGGAACACCCGGCCGCAACCCTGGGAGACGTCCC
AGGGACTTCGGGGGCCGTTTTTGTGGCCCGACCTGAGTCCAAAAATCCCGATCGTTTTGGACTCTTTGGT
GCACCCCCCTAATAGGAGGGATATGTGGTTCTGGTAGGAGACGAGAACCTAAAACAGTTCCCGCCTCCGT
CTGAATTTTTGCTTTCGGTTTGGGACCGAAGCCGCGCCGCGCGTCTTGTCTGCTGCAGCATCGTTCTGTG
TTGTCTCTGTCTGACTGTGTTTCTGTATTTGTCTGAAAATTAGGGCCAGACTGTTACCACTCCCTTAAGT
TTGACCTTAGGTCACTGGAAAGATGTCGAGCGGATCGCTCACAACCAGTCGGTAGATGTCAAGAAGAGAC
GTTGGGTTACCTTCTGCTCTGCAGAATGGCCAACCTTTAACGTCGGATGGCCGCGAGACGGCACCTTTAA
CCGAGACCTCATCACCCAGGTTAAGATCAAGGTCTTTTCACCTGGCCCGCATGGACACCCAGACCAGGTC
CCCTACATCGTGACCTGGGAAGCCTTGGCTTTTGACCCCCCTCCCTGGGTCAAGCCCTTTGTACACCCTA
AGCCTCCGCCTCCTCTTCCTCCATCCGCCCCGTCTCTCCCCCTTGAACCTCCTCGTTCGACCCCGCCTCG
ATCCTCCCTTTATCCAGCCCTCACTCCTTCTCTAGGCGCCCCCATATGGCCATATGAGATCTTATATGGG
GCACCCCCGCCCCTTGTAAACTTCCCTGACCCTGACATGACAAGAGTTACTAACAGCCCCTCTCTCCAAG
CTCACTTACAGGCTCTCTACTTAGTCCAGCACGAAGTCTGGAGACCTCTGGCGGCAGCCTACCAAGAACA
ACTGGACCGACCGGTGGTACCTCACCCTTACCGAGTCGGCGACACAGTGTGGGTCCGCCGACACCAGACT
AAGAACCTAGAACCTCGCTGGAAAGGACCTTACACAGTCCTGCTGACCACCCCCACCGCCCTCAAAGTAG
ACGGCATCGCAGCTTGGATACACGCCGCCCACGTGAAGGCTGCCGACCCCGGGGGTGGACCATCCTCTAG
ACTGCCGGATCTAGCTAGTTAATTAAGGATCCGCCACCATGGACTACAAGGACCACGACGGTGACTACAA
GGACCACGACATCGACTACAAGGACGACGACGACAAGGGGCATGGCACCGGCAGCACCGGCAGCGAATTC
ATGATGGACTCAGAGGCGCATGAGAAAAGGCCGCCGATACTCACCAGCTCTAAGCAGGATATCTCCCCGC
ACATAACGAATGTCGGGGAAATGAAACACTATCTATGCGGATGCTGTGCTGCATTTAACAATGTAGCCAT
TACGTTTCCAATACAAAAGGTTCTCTTTAGGCAACAGCTCTATGGAATTAAGACACGAGACGCGATATTG
CAACTCCGGCGCGACGGATTTAGAAACCTCTACAGAGGCATCCTTCCTCCACTGATGCAAAAGACAACGA
CATTGGCCCTCATGTTTGGTCTGTATGAGGACCTTTCCTGCCTTCTCCACAAACACGTCTCAGCGCCGGA
GTTCGCAACGTCCGGAGTTGCAGCAGTCCTCGCCGGCACCACCGAAGCTATTTTCACGCCGTTGGAGCGG
GTCCAAACGTTGCTCCAAGATCACAAACATCACGACAAATTTACAAATACATACCAAGCTTTTAAAGCAC
TGAAGTGTCATGGTATCGGTGAATACTACCGAGGATTGGTCCCAATTCTTTTCAGAAACGGATTGAGTAA
CGTTCTGTTCTTCGGGCTTCGCGGGCCTATCAAAGAACACCTTCCCACTGCCACCACACACAGCGCTCAT
TTGGTAAATGATTTCATTTGTGGAGGGCTGTTGGGAGCGATGTTGGGATTCCTCTTCTTTCCAATAAACG
TAGTAAAGACCCGCATTCAAAGCCAAATCGGCGGTGAATTTCAGTCATTCCCGAAAGTGTTCCAAAAGAT
CTGGCTGGAACGCGACAGGAAGCTGATAAATCTGTTTCGCGGGGCGCATCTTAACTATCACCGAAGTCTG
ATAAGCGCGGGCATCATAAATGCAACCTATGAGTTTTTGCTTAAAGTTATTTGAGCGGCCGCTACGTAAA
TTCCGCCCCCCCCCCCCTAACGTTACTGGCCGAAGCCGCTTGGAATAAGGCCGGTGTGCGTTTGTCTATA
TGTTATTTTCCACCATATTGCCGTCTTTTGGCAATGTGAGGGCCCGGAAACCTGGCCCTGTCTTCTTGAC
GAGCATTCCTAGGGGTCTTTCCCCTCTCGCCAAAGGAATGCAAGGTCTGTTGAATGTCGTGAAGGAAGCA
GTTCCTCTGGAAGCTTCTTGAAGACAAACAACGTCTGTAGCGACCCTTTGCAGGCAGCGGAACCCCCCAC
CTGGCGACAGGTGCCTCTGCGGCCAAAAGCCACGTGTATAAGATACACCTGCAAAGGCGGCACAACCCCA
GTGCCACGTTGTGAGTTGGATAGTTGTGGAAAGAGTCAAATGGCTCTCCTCAAGCGTATTCAACAAGGGG
CTGAAGGATGCCCAGAAGGTACCCCATTGTATGGGATCTGATCTGGGGCCTCGGTGCACATGCTTTACAT
GTGTTTAGTCGAGGTTAAAAAAACGTCTAGGCCCCCCGAACCACGGGGACGTGGTTTTCCTTTGAAAAAC
ACGATGATAATATGGCCACAACCATGGTTCCTTTGTCTCAAGAAGAATCCACCCTCATTGAAAGAGCAAC
GGCTACAATCAACAGCATCCCCATCTCTGAAGACTACAGCGTCGCCAGCGCAGCTCTCTCTAGCGACGGC
CGCATCTTCACTGGTGTCAATGTATATCATTTTACTGGGGGACCTTGTGCAGAACTCGTGGTGCTGGGCA
CTGCTGCTGCTGCGGCAGCTGGCAACCTGACTTGTATCGTCGCGATCGGAAATGAGAACAGGGGCATCTT
GAGCCCCTGCGGACGGTGCCGACAGGTGCTTCTCGATCTGCATCCTGGGATCAAAGCCATAGTGAAGGAC
AGTGATGGACAGCCGACGGCAGTTGGGATTCGTGAATTGCTGCCCTCTGGTTATGTGTGGGAGGGCTAAG
TCGACGATAAAATAAAAGATTTTATTTAGTCTCCAGAAAAAGGGGGGAATGAAAGACCCCACCTGTAGGT
TTGGCAAGCTAGCTTAAGTAACGCCATTTTGCAAGGCATGGAAAAATACATAACTGAGAATAGAGAAGTT
CAGATCAAGGTCAGGAACAGATGGAACAGCTGAATATGGGCCAAACAGGATATCTGTGGTAAGCAGTTCC
TGCCCCGGCTCAGGGCCAAGAACAGATGGAACAGCTGAATATGGGCCAAACAGGATATCTGTGGTAAGCA
GTTCCTGCCCCGGCTCAGGGCCAAGAACAGATGGTCCCCAGATGCGGTCCAGCCCTCAGCAGTTTCTAGA
GAACCATCAGATGTTTCCAGGGTGCCCCAAGGACCTGAAATGACCCTGTGCCTTATTTGAACTAACCAAT
CAGTTCGCTTCTCGCTTCTGTTCGCGCGCTTCTGCTCCCCGAGCTCAATAAAAGAGCCCACAACCCCTCA
CTCGGGGCGCCAGTCCTCCGATTGACTGAGTCGCCCGGGTACCCGTGTATCCAATAAACCCTCTTGCAGT
TGCATCCGACTTGTGGTCTCGCTGTTCCTTGGGAGGGTCTCCTCTGAGTGATTGACTACCCGTCAGCGGG
GGTCTTTCACATGCAGCATGTATCAAAATTAATTTGGTTTTTTTTCTTAAGTATTTACATTAAATGGCCA
TAGTTGCATTAATGAATCGGCCAACGCGCGGGGAGAGGCGGTTTGCGTATTGGGCGCTCTTCCGCTTCCT
CGCTCACTGACTCGCTGCGCTCGGTCGTTCGGCTGCGGCGAGCGGTATCAGCTCACTCAAAGGCGGTAAT
ACGGTTATCCACAGAATCAGGGGATAACGCAGGAAAGAACATGTGAGCAAAAGGCCAGCAAAAGGCCAGG
AACCGTAAAAAGGCCGCGTTGCTGGCGTTTTTCCATAGGCTCCGCCCCCCTGACGAGCATCACAAAAATC
GACGCTCAAGTCAGAGGTGGCGAAACCCGACAGGACTATAAAGATACCAGGCGTTTCCCCCTGGAAGCTC
CCTCGTGCGCTCTCCTGTTCCGACCCTGCCGCTTACCGGATACCTGTCCGCCTTTCTCCCTTCGGGAAGC
GTGGCGCTTTCTCATAGCTCACGCTGTAGGTATCTCAGTTCGGTGTAGGTCGTTCGCTCCAAGCTGGGCT
GTGTGCACGAACCCCCCGTTCAGCCCGACCGCTGCGCCTTATCCGGTAACTATCGTCTTGAGTCCAACCC
GGTAAGACACGACTTATCGCCACTGGCAGCAGCCACTGGTAACAGGATTAGCAGAGCGAGGTATGTAGGC
GGTGCTACAGAGTTCTTGAAGTGGTGGCCTAACTACGGCTACACTAGAAGAACAGTATTTGGTATCTGCG
CTCTGCTGAAGCCAGTTACCTTCGGAAAAAGAGTTGGTAGCTCTTGATCCGGCAAACAAACCACCGCTGG
TAGCGGTGGTTTTTTTGTTTGCAAGCAGCAGATTACGCGCAGAAAAAAAGGATCTCAAGAAGATCCTTTG
ATCTTTTCTACGGGGTCTGACGCTCAGTGGAACGAAAACTCACGTTAAGGGATTTTGGTCATGAGATTAT
CAAAAAGGATCTTCACCTAGATCCTTTTGCGGCCGGCCGCAAATCAATCTAAAGTATATATGAGTAAACT
TGGTCTGACAGTTACCAATGCTTAATCAGTGAGGCACCTATCTCAGCGATCTGTCTATTTCGTTCATCCA
TAGTTGCCTGACTCCCCGTCGTGTAGATAACTACGATACGGGAGGGCTTACCATCTGGCCCCAGTGCTGC
AATGATACCGCGAGACCCACGCTCACCGGCTCCAGATTTATCAGCAATAAACCAGCCAGCCGGAAGGGCC
GAGCGCAGAAGTGGTCCTGCAACTTTATCCGCCTCCATCCAGTCTATTAATTGTTGCCGGGAAGCTAGAG
TAAGTAGTTCGCCAGTTAATAGTTTGCGCAACGTTGTTGCCATTGCTACAGGCATCGTGGTGTCACGCTC
GTCGTTTGGTATGGCTTCATTCAGCTCCGGTTCCCAACGATCAAGGCGAGTTACATGATCCCCCATGTTG
TGCAAAAAAGCGGTTAGCTCCTTCGGTCCTCCGATCGTTGTCAGAAGTAAGTTGGCCGCAGTGTTATCAC
TCATGGTTATGGCAGCACTGCATAATTCTCTTACTGTCATGCCATCCGTAAGATGCTTTTCTGTGACTGG
TGAGTACTCAACCAAGTCATTCTGAGAATAGTGTATGCGGCGACCGAGTTGCTCTTGCCCGGCGTCAATA
CGGGATAATACCGCGCCACATAGCAGAACTTTAAAAGTGCTCATCATTGGAAAACGTTCTTCGGGGCGAA
AACTCTCAAGGATCTTACCGCTGTTGAGATCCAGTTCGATGTAACCCACTCGTGCACCCAACTGATCTTC
AGCATCTTTTACTTTCACCAGCGTTTCTGGGTGAGCAAAAACAGGAAGGCAAAATGCCGCAAAAAAGGGA
ATAAGGGCGACACGGAAATGTTGAATACTCATACTCTTCCTTTTTCAATATTATTGAAGCATTTATCAGG
GTTATTGTCTCATGAGCGGATACATATTTGAATGTATTTAGAAAAATAAACAAATAGGGGTTCCGCGCAC
ATTTC
